>Addgene plasmid #247008 | pFB1.HMBP-Prs.AEBP2iso2.mt1∆ | addgene full sequence | sequence record 493363 | Addgene NGS Result
G
[124 nt withheld, positions 2-125]
C
[91 nt withheld, positions 127-217]
A
[49 nt withheld, positions 219-267]
CCTTTGACGTTGGAGTCCACGTTCTT
[37 nt withheld, positions 294-330]
ACCCTATCTCGGTCTATTCTTTTGATTTATAAGGGATTTTGCCGATTTCGGCCTATTGGTTAAAAAATGA
GCTGATTTAACAAAAATTTAACGCGAATTTTAACAAAATATTAACGCTTACAATTTAGGTGGCACTTTTC
GGGGAAATGTGCGCGGAACCCCTATTTGTTTATTTTTCTAAATACATTCAAATATGTATCCGCTCATGAG
ACAATAACCCTGATAAATGCTTCAATAATATTGAAAAAGGAAGAGTATGAGTATTCAACATTTCCGTGTC
GCCCTTATTCCCTTTTTTGCGGCATTTTGCCTTCCTGTTTTTGCTCACCCAGAAACGCTGGTGAAAGTAA
AAGATGCTGAAGATCAGTTGGGTGCACGAGTGGGTTACATCGAACTGGATCTCAACAGCGGTAAGATCCT
TGAGAGTTTTCGCCCCGAAGAACGTTTTCCAATGATGAGCACTTTTAAAGTTCTGCTATGTGGCGCGGTA
TTATCCCGTATTGACGCCGGGCAAGAGCAACTCGGTCGCCGCATACACTATTCTCAGAATGACTTGGTTG
AGTACTCACCAGTCACAGAAAAGCATCTTACGGATGGCATGACAGTAAGAGAATTATGCAGTGCTGCCAT
AACCATGAGTGATAACACTGCGGCCAACTTACTTCTGACAACGATCGGAGGACCGAAGGAGCTAACCGCT
TTTTTGCACAACATGGGGGATCATGTAACTCGCCTTGATCGTTGGGAACCGGAGCTGAATGAAGCCATAC
CAAACGACGAGCGTGACACCACGATGCCTGTAGCAATGGCAACAACGTTGCGCAAACTATTAACTGGCGA
ACTACTTACTCTAGCTTCCCGGCAACAATTAATAGACTGGATGGAGGCGGATAAAGTTGCAGGACCACTT
CTGCGCTCGGCCCTTCCGGCTGGCTGGTTTATTGCTGATAAATCTGGAGCCGGTGAGCGTGGGTCTCGCG
GTATCATTGCAGCACTGGGGCCAGATGGTAAGCCCTCCCGTATCGTAGTTATCTACACGACGGGGAGTCA
GGCAACTATGGATGAACGAAATAGACAGATCGCTGAGATAGGTGCCTCACTGATTAAGCATTGGTAACTG
TCAGACCAAGTTTACTCATATATACTTTAGATTGATTTAAAACTTCATTTTTAATTTAAAAGGATCTAGG
TGAAGATCCTTTTTGATAATCTCATGACCAAAATCCCTTAACGTGAGTTTTCGTTCCACTGAGCGTCAGA
CCCCGTAGAAAAGATCAAAGGATCTTCTTGAGATCCTTTTTTTCTGCGCGTAATCTGCTGCTTGCAAACA
AAAAAACCACCGCTACCAGCGGTGGTTTGTTTGCCGGATCAAGAGCTACCAACTCTTTTTCCGAAGGTAA
CTGGCTTCAGCAGAGCGCAGATACCAAATACTGTTCTTCTAGTGTAGCCGTAGTTAGGCCACCACTTCAA
GAACTCTGTAGCACCGCCTACATACCTCGCTCTGCTAATCCTGTTACCAGTGGCTGCTGCCAGTGGCGAT
AAGTCGTGTCTTACCGGGTTGGACTCAAGACGATAGTTACCGGATAAGGCGCAGCGGTCGGGCTGAACGG
GGGGTTCGTGCACACAGCCCAGCTTGGAGCGAACGACCTACACCGAACTGAGATACCTACAGCGTGAGCT
ATGAGAAAGCGCCACGCTTCCCGAAGGGAGAAAGGCGGACAGGTATCCGGTAAGCGGCAGGGTCGGAACA
GGAGAGCGCACGAGGGAGCTTCCAGGGGGAAACGCCTGGTATCTTTATAGTCCTGTCGGGTTTCGCCACC
TCTGACTTGAGCGTCGATTTTTGTGATGCTCGTCAGGGGGGCGGAGCCTATGGAAAAACGCCAGCAACGC
GGCCTTTTTACGGTTCCTGGCCTTTTGCTCACATGTTCTTTCCTGCGTTATCCCCTGATTCTGTGGATAA
CCGTATTACCGCCTTTGAGTGAGCTGATACCGCTCGCCGCAGCCGAACGACCGAGCGCAGCGAGTCAGTG
AGCGAGGAAGCGGAAGAGCGCCTGATGCGGTATTTTCTCCTTACGCATCTGTGCGGTATTTCACACCGCA
TAGACCAGCCGCGTAACCTGGCAAAATCGGTTACGGTTGAGTAATAAATGGATGCCCTGCGTAAGCGGGT
GTGGGCGGACAATAAAGTCTTAAACTGAACAAAATAGATCTAAACTATGACAATAAAGTCTTAAACTAGA
CAGAATAGTTGTAAACTGAAATCAGTCCAGTTATGCTGTGAAAAAGCATACTGGACTTTTGTTATGGCTA
AAGCAAACTCTTCATTTTCTGAAGTGCAAATTGCCCGTCGTATTAAAGAGGGGCGTGGCCAAGGGCATGG
TAAAGACTATATTCGCGGCGTTGTGACAATTTACCGAACAACTCCGCGGCCGGGAAGCCGATCTCGGCTT
GAACGAATTGTTAGGTGGCGGTACTTGGGTCGATATCAAAGTGCATCACTTCTTCCCGTATGCCCAACTT
TGTATAGAGAGCCACTGCGGGATCGTCACCGTAATCTGCTTGCACGTAGATCACATAAGCACCAAGCGCG
TTGGCCTCATGCTTGAGGAGATTGATGAGCGCGGTGGCAATGCCCTGCCTCCGGTGCTCGCCGGAGACTG
CGAGATCATAGATATAGATCTCACTACGCGGCTGCTCAAACTTGGGCAGAACGTAAGCCGCGAGAGCGCC
AACAACCGCTTCTTGGTCGAAGGCAGCAAGCGCGATGAATGTCTTACTACGGAGCAAGTTCCCGAGGTAA
TCGGAGTCCGGCTGATGTTGGGAGTAGGTGGCTACGTCTCCGAACTCACGACCGAAAAGATCAAGAGCAG
CCCGCATGGATTTGACTTGGTCAGGGCCGAGCCTACATGTGCGAATGATGCCCATACTTGAGCCACCTAA
CTTTGTTTTAGGGCGACTGCCCTGCTGCGTAACATCGTTGCTGCTGCGTAACATCAAACATCGACCCACG
GCGTAACGCGCTTGCTGCTTGGATGCCCGAGGCATAGACTGTACAAAAAAACAGTCATAACAAGCCATGA
AAACCGCCACTGCGCCGTTACCACCGCTGCGTTCGGTCAAGGTTCTGGACCAGTTGCGTGAGCGCATACG
CTACTTGCATTACAGTTTACGAACCGAACAGGCTTATGTCAACTGGGTTCGTGCCTTCATCCGTTTCCAC
GGTGTGCGTCACCCGGCAACCTTGGGCAGCAGCGAAGTCGAGGCATTTCTGTCCTGGCTGGCGAACGAGC
GCAAGGTTTCGGTCTCCACGCATCGTCAGGCATTGGCGGCCTTGCTGTTCTTCTACGGCAAGGTGCTGTG
CACGGATCTGCCCTGGCTTCAGGAGATCGGAAGACCTCGGCCGTCGCGGCGCTTGCCGGTGGTGCTGACC
CCGGATGAAGTGGTTCGCATCCTCGGTTTTCTGGAAGGCGAGCATCGTTTGTTCGCCCAGGACTCTAGCT
ATAGTTCTAGTGGTTGGCTACATACTCCGGAATATTAATAGATCATGGAGATAATTAAAATGATAACCAT
CTCGCAAATAAATAAGTATTTTACTGTTTTCGTAACAGTTTTGTAATAAAAAAACCTATAAATATTCCGG
ATTATTCATACCGTCCCACCATCGGGCGCGGATCTCGGTCCGAAACCATGGGTCATCACCATCATCATCA
CGGTACCAAAACTGAAGAAGGTAAACTGGTAATCTGGATTAACGGCGATAAAGGCTATAACGGTCTCGCT
GAAGTCGGTAAGAAATTCGAGAAAGATACCGGAATTAAAGTCACCGTTGAGCATCCGGATAAACTGGAAG
AGAAATTCCCACAGGTTGCGGCAACTGGCGATGGCCCTGACATTATCTTCTGGGCACACGACCGCTTTGG
TGGCTACGCTCAATCTGGCCTGTTGGCTGAAATCACCCCGGACAAAGCGTTCCAGGACAAGCTGTATCCG
TTTACCTGGGATGCCGTACGTTACAACGGCAAGCTGATTGCTTACCCGATCGCTGTTGAAGCGTTATCGC
TGATTTATAACAAAGATCTGCTGCCGAACCCGCCAAAAACCTGGGAAGAGATCCCGGCGCTGGATAAAGA
ACTGAAAGCGAAAGGTAAGAGCGCGCTGATGTTCAACCTGCAAGAACCGTACTTCACCTGGCCGCTGATT
GCTGCTGACGGGGGTTATGCGTTCAAGTATGAAAACGGCAAGTACGACATTAAAGACGTGGGCGTGGATA
ACGCTGGCGCGAAAGCGGGTCTGACCTTCCTGGTTGACCTGATTAAAAACAAACACATGAATGCAGACAC
CGATTACTCCATCGCAGAAGCTGCCTTTAATAAAGGCGAAACAGCGATGACCATCAACGGCCCGTGGGCA
TGGTCCAACATCGACACCAGCAAAGTGAATTATGGTGTAACGGTACTGCCGACCTTCAAGGGTCAACCAT
CCAAACCGTTCGTTGGCGTGCTGAGCGCAGGTATTAACGCCGCCAGTCCGAACAAAGAGCTGGCAAAAGA
GTTCCTCGAAAACTATCTGCTGACTGATGAAGGTCTGGAAGCGGTTAATAAAGACAAACCGCTGGGTGCC
GTAGCGCTGAAGTCTTACGAGGAAGAGTTGGCGAAAGATCCACGTATTGCCGCCACCATGGAAAACGCCC
AGAAAGGTGAAATCATGCCGAACATCCCGCAGATGTCCGCTTTCTGGTATGCCGTGCGTACTGCGGTGAT
CAACGCCGCCAGCGGTCGTCAGACTGTCGATGAAGCCCTGAAAGACGCGCAGACTGCGGCCGCAGGCACC
GATTACGATATCCCAACGACCCTGGAAGTTCTGTTCCAGGGGCCCGGGGCGGCCGCTATCACCGACATGG
CCGATCTCGAAGAACTGTCTCGTCTGTCACCACTTCCACCGGGTAGCCCCGGTTCTGCTGCCAGGGGTAG
AGCGGAGCCCCCCGCTGAAGCTGAAGCCGTTGCTGCATTGCTCCTTAACGGTGGCAGTGGAGGAGGTGGA
GGCGGCGGAGGAGGTGGTGTAGGTGGAGGCGAAGCCGAAACAATGTCCGAGCCATCACCAGAAAGCGCCT
CACAAGCTGGAGAGGACGAAGACGAGGAGGAGGACGACGAGGAGGAGGAAGATGAGAGCAGCAGCAGCGG
CGGGGGTGAGGAGGAGAGTAGCGCCGAGAGCCTGGTGGGCAGCAGCGGCGGGAGCAGCAGCGACGAGACC
CGCTCGTTGAGCCCCGGCGCCGCCAGCAGCAGCAGCGGGGATGGGGACGGCAAGGAGGGCCTGGAGGAGC
CCAAGGGACCGCGGGGCAGCCAGGGCGGCGGCGGGGGCGGCAGCAGTAGCAGCAGCGTAGTCTCCAGCGG
CGGCGACGAGGGCTACGGGACTGGGGGAGGCGGAAGCAGCGCGACCTCCGGGGGCCGGCGGGGCAGCTTG
GAGATGTCGTCGGATGGGGAACCCCTGAGCCGCATGGACTCGGAGGACAGCATAAGCAGTACTATAATGG
ATGTAGACAGCACAATTTCCAGTGGGCGTTCAACTCCAGCAATGATGAATGGACAAGGAAGCACTACTTC
TTCAAGCAAAAATATTGCCTATAATTGTTGTTGGGACCAGTGCCAGGCTTGCTTCAACTCTAGCCCAGAT
CTGGCAGATCACATCCGTTCCATACATGTAGATGGTCAGCGAGGAGGGGTATTTGTTTGCTTATGGAAAG
GTTGTAAAGTATATAACACTCCATCTACCAGTCAAAGTTGGTTACAAAGGCATATGCTGACACACAGTGG
AGACAAACCTTTCAAGTGTGTTGTTGGTGGCTGCAATGCCAGCTTTGCTTCTCAGGGAGGGCTAGCTCGT
CATGTACCCACACACTTCAGTCAGCAGAACTCCTCAAAAGTTTCTAGCCAGCCAAAGGCCAAAGAAGAAT
CTCCTTCTAAAGCTGGAATGAACAAAAGGAGGAAATTAAAGAACAAAAGACGACGCTCATTACCACGGCC
ACATGATTTCTTCGATGCACAAACACTGGATGCGATAAGACATCGAGCCATATGCTTTAACCTCTCAGCT
CATATAGAAAGTTTAGGGAAGGGACACAGTGTTGTTTTTCATAGTACTGTAATAGCTAAGAGAAAAGAAG
ATTCTGGGAAGATCAAACTTTTGCTTCATTGGATGCCTGAAGACATTCTGCCTGATGTGTGGGTGAATGA
AAGTGAACGACATCAGTTAAAAACTAAAGTAGTTCATTTATCAAAGCTACCCAAAGATACTGCCTTGCTT
TTGGACCCAAACATATACAGAACAATGCCGCAGAAGAGGTTGAAGAGGTGATAATCTAGAGCCTGCAGTC
TCGAGGCATGCGGTACCAAGCTTGTCGAGAAGTACTAGAGGATCATAATCAGCCATACCACATTTGTAGA
GGTTTTACTTGCTTTAAAAAACCTCCCACACCTCCCCCTGAACCTGAAACATAAAATGAATGCAATTGTT
GTTGTTAACTTGTTTATTGCAGCTTATAATGGTTACAAATAAAGCAATAGCATCACAAATTTCACAAATA
AAGCATTTTTTTCACTGCATTCTAGTTGTGGTTTGTCCAAACTCATCAATGTATCTTATCATGTCTGGAT
CTGATCACTGATATCGCCTAGGAGATCCGAACCAGATAAGTGAAATCTAGTTCCAAACTATTTTGTCATT
TTTAATTTTCGTATTAGCTTACGACGCTACACCCAGTTCCCATCTATTTTGTCACTCTTCCCTAAATAAT
CCTTAAAAACTCCATTTCCACCCCTCCCAGTTCCCAACTATTTTGTCCGCCCACAGCGGGGCATTTTTCT
TCCTGTTATGTTTTTAATCAAACATCCTGCCAACTCCATGTGACAAACCGTCATCTTCGGCTACTTTTTC
TCTGTCACAGAATGAAAATTTTTCTGTCATCTCTTCGTTATTAATGTTTGTAATTGACTGAATATCAACG
CTTATTTGCAGCCTGAATGGCGAATGG
Features (pLannotate 1.2.2; 16 found; start..end, strand, type, name):
      2..456     +  rep_origin     f1 ori (sequence partly withheld): f1 bacteriophage origin of replication; arrow indicates direction of (+) strand synthesis
    482..586     +  promoter       AmpR promoter: bla
    587..1447    +  CDS            AmpR: β-lactamase; bla; confers resistance to ampicillin, carbenicillin, and related antibiotics
   1618..2206    +  rep_origin     ori: high-copy-number ColE1/pMB1/pBR322/pUC origin of replication
   2381..2432    -  misc_feature   bom (fragment): basis of mobility region from pBR322
   2500..2724    -  mobile_element Tn7R: mini-Tn7 element (right end of the Tn7 transposon) Tn7
   2791..3324    -  CDS            GmR: gentamycin acetyltransferase; aacC1; confers resistance to gentamycin
   3494..3522    -  promoter       Pc promoter: intI1 (promoter lies within the coding sequence); class 1 integron promoter
   3500..3847    -  CDS            YPR2_ECOLX (fragment): Protein predicted: Swiss-Prot protein existence level 4. From Escherichia coli.
   3872..3963    +  promoter       polyhedrin promoter: polh from Autographa californica; promoter for the baculovirus polyhedrin gene
   4048..5145    +  CDS            MBP: maltose binding protein from E. coli; malE (mutated); This version of the gene does not encode a signal sequence, so MBP will remain in the cytosol.
   5209..6678    +  CDS            AEBP2 (fragment): AEBP2_HUMAN - Experimental evidence at protein level: Swiss-Prot protein existence level 1. Acts as an accessory subunit for the core Polycomb repressive complex 2 (PRC2), which mediates histone H3K27 (H3K27me3) trimethylation on chromatin leading to transcriptional repression of the affected target gene (PubMed:15225548, PubMed:31959557, PubMed:29499137). Plays a role in nucleosome localization of the PRC2 complex (PubMed:29499137). From Homo sapiens (Human).
   6741..6824    +  CDS            large T antigen (fragment): large T antigen from SV40 (simian virus 40)
   6847..6981    +  polyA_signal   SV40 poly(A) signal: SV40 polyadenylation signal
   7010..7175    -  mobile_element Tn7L: mini-Tn7 element (left end of the Tn7 transposon) Tn7
   7338..7354    +  CDS            lacZα (fragment): LacZα fragment of β-galactosidase; lacZ fragment
