[The description below was written by a language model from this plasmid's Addgene catalogue record and pLannotate feature annotations shown in this document.]
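Description:
pFB1.HMBP-Prs.AEBP2iso2.mt1∆ is a 7.4 kb pFastBac1-derived baculovirus donor plasmid for producing a mutant form of human AEBP2 in insect cells. It is maintained in E. coli through a high-copy ColE1/pUC-type origin and also carries an f1 origin. Selection uses ampicillin (β-lactamase) and gentamicin (aacC1 acetyltransferase). The gentamicin marker and the expression cassette lie between the Tn7R and Tn7L ends of a mini-Tn7 element. In the standard Bac-to-Bac approach, this arrangement allows the whole segment to be transposed into a baculovirus shuttle genome (bacmid) in a suitable E. coli host. The resulting recombinant bacmid is then used to generate virus for infecting insect cells.

Within the transposable segment, the very late polyhedrin promoter from Autographa californica nucleopolyhedrovirus drives a single fusion open reading frame, which is terminated by the SV40 polyadenylation signal. The fusion begins with a backbone-encoded hexahistidine tag and a signal-sequence-free (cytosolic) maltose-binding protein. According to the record, a PreScission (3C) protease cleavage site follows, so the tag can be removed after affinity purification; neither the His tag nor the cleavage site is annotated separately in the feature table. The payload is AEBP2 isoform 2 carrying the "mt1∆" deletion of amino acids 37–48, inserted by Gibson assembly.

AEBP2 is an accessory subunit of Polycomb repressive complex 2, which deposits H3K27 methylation. The associated study concerns auto-inhibition of PRC2 by the long AEBP2 isoform. The construct is therefore suited to producing recombinant mutant AEBP2 for purification and biochemical analysis, although the record does not spell out the specific assays.
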