Addgene plasmid #247008: pFB1.HMBP-Prs.AEBP2iso2.mt1∆
Purpose: Expresses human AEBP2iso2.mt1∆ in insect cells, under a C3-cleavable (PreScission Protease) N-terminal hexahistidine-MBP tag.
Depositing lab: Chen Davidovich. Depositing organization: Monash University. Publication: Auto-inhibition of PRC2 by the broadly expressed long isoform of AEBP2. Mucha M, Lai Z, McKenzie NJ, Matra F, Boudes M, Flanigan SF, Alejo-Vinogradova MT, Monger C, Zhang Q, Nimmo D, Healy E, Silva AJ, Angelov D, Reck DM, Holland G, Atmaca ZE, King HE, Hamilton M, Glancy E, Nolan J, Weatheritt RJ, Bell O, Vermeulen M, Davidovich C, Bracken AP. EMBO J. 2025 Dec;44(23):6979-7020. doi: 10.1038/s44318-025-00616-9. Epub 2025 Oct 30. PubMed 41168462.
Backbone
  Vector backbone: pFast.Bac1 (pFB1.HMBP.A3.PrS.ybbR)
  Vector type: Insect Expression
Growth in bacteria
  Bacterial resistance: Ampicillin and Gentamicin, 100 & 10 μg/mL
  Growth temperature: 37°C
  Growth strain: DH5alpha
  Copy number: High Copy
Gene/Insert
  Gene/Insert name: AEBP2iso2.mt1∆
  Species: H. sapiens (human)
  Mutation: deletion of aa 37-48
  Entrez Gene: AEBP2
  Promoter: Polyhedrin
  Tag / fusion protein: 6xHis-MBP (N terminal on backbone)
  Cloning method: Gibson Cloning
Terms and licenses: Academic/Nonprofit Terms; Industry Terms: Not Available to Industry
How to cite: pFB1.HMBP-Prs.AEBP2iso2.mt1∆ was a gift from Chen Davidovich (Addgene plasmid # 247008 ; http://n2t.net/addgene:247008 ; RRID:Addgene_247008)
