>Addgene plasmid #247008 | pFB1.HMBP-Prs.AEBP2iso2.mt1∆ | depositor partial sequence | sequence record 488549 | insert
ATGGCGGCCGCTATCACCGACATGGCCGATCTCGAAGAACTGTCTCGTCTGTCACCACTTCCACCGGGTA
GCCCCGGTTCTGCTGCCAGGGGTAGAGCGGAGCCCCCCGCTGAAGCTGAAGCCGTTGCTGCATTGCTCCT
TAACGGTGGCAGTGGAGGAGGTGGAGGCGGCGGAGGAGGTGGTGTAGGTGGAGGCGAAGCCGAAACAATG
TCCGAGCCATCACCAGAAAGCGCCTCACAAGCTGGAGAGGACGAAGACGAGGAGGAGGACGACGAGGAGG
AGGAAGATGAGAGCAGCAGCAGCGGCGGGGGTGAGGAGGAGAGTAGCGCCGAGAGCCTGGTGGGCAGCAG
CGGCGGGAGCAGCAGCGACGAGACCCGCTCGTTGAGCCCCGGCGCCGCCAGCAGCAGCAGCGGGGATGGG
GACGGCAAGGAGGGCCTGGAGGAGCCCAAGGGACCGCGGGGCAGCCAGGGCGGCGGCGGGGGCGGCAGCA
GTAGCAGCAGCGTAGTCTCCAGCGGCGGCGACGAGGGCTACGGGACTGGGGGAGGCGGAAGCAGCGCGAC
CTCCGGGGGCCGGCGGGGCAGCTTGGAGATGTCGTCGGATGGGGAACCCCTGAGCCGCATGGACTCGGAG
GACAGCATAAGCAGTACTATAATGGATGTAGACAGCACAATTTCCAGTGGGCGTTCAACTCCAGCAATGA
TGAATGGACAAGGAAGCACTACTTCTTCAAGCAAAAATATTGCCTATAATTGTTGTTGGGACCAGTGCCA
GGCTTGCTTCAACTCTAGCCCAGATCTGGCAGATCACATCCGTTCCATACATGTAGATGGTCAGCGAGGA
GGGGTATTTGTTTGCTTATGGAAAGGTTGTAAAGTATATAACACTCCATCTACCAGTCAAAGTTGGTTAC
AAAGGCATATGCTGACACACAGTGGAGACAAACCTTTCAAGTGTGTTGTTGGTGGCTGCAATGCCAGCTT
TGCTTCTCAGGGAGGGCTAGCTCGTCATGTACCCACACACTTCAGTCAGCAGAACTCCTCAAAAGTTTCT
AGCCAGCCAAAGGCCAAAGAAGAATCTCCTTCTAAAGCTGGAATGAACAAAAGGAGGAAATTAAAGAACA
AAAGACGACGCTCATTACCACGGCCACATGATTTCTTCGATGCACAAACACTGGATGCGATAAGACATCG
AGCCATATGCTTTAACCTCTCAGCTCATATAGAAAGTTTAGGGAAGGGACACAGTGTTGTTTTTCATAGT
ACTGTAATAGCTAAGAGAAAAGAAGATTCTGGGAAGATCAAACTTTTGCTTCATTGGATGCCTGAAGACA
TTCTGCCTGATGTGTGGGTGAATGAAAGTGAACGACATCAGTTAAAAACTAAAGTAGTTCATTTATCAAA
GCTACCCAAAGATACTGCCTTGCTTTTGGACCCAAACATATACAGAACAATGCCGCAGAAGAGGTTGAAG
AGGTAA
